Addgene plasmid #143987: TFORF1972
Purpose: Lentiviral vector for overexpressing transcription factor ORFs with unique 24-bp barcodes. Barcodes facilitate identification of transcription factors in pooled screens.
Depositing lab: Feng Zhang. Depositing organization: Broad Institute. Publication: A transcription factor atlas of directed differentiation. Joung J, Ma S, Tay T, Geiger-Schuller KR, Kirchgatterer PC, Verdine VK, Guo B, Arias-Garcia MA, Allen WE, Singh A, Kuksenko O, Abudayyeh OO, Gootenberg JS, Fu Z, Macrae RK, Buenrostro JD, Regev A, Zhang F. Cell. 2023 Jan 5;186(1):209-229.e26. doi: 10.1016/j.cell.2022.11.026. PubMed 36608654.
Backbone
  Vector backbone: pLX_TRC317
  Backbone manufacturer: Broad Institute Genetic Perturbation Platform
  Backbone size w/o insert (bp): 8264
  Vector type: Mammalian Expression, Lentiviral
  Selectable markers: Puromycin
Growth in bacteria
  Bacterial resistance: Ampicillin, 100 μg/mL
  Growth temperature: 37°C
  Growth strain: NEB Stable
  Copy number: High Copy
Gene/Insert
  Gene/Insert name: TBX2
  Species: H. sapiens (human)
  Insert size (bp): 2240
  Entrez Gene: TBX2 (a.k.a. VETD)
  Promoter: EF1a
  Cloning method: Unknown
  Sequencing primers: 5′ GGGTGGAGACTGAAGTTAGGCCAG; 3′ CACATAGCGTAAAAGGAGCAACATAG
Terms and licenses: Academic/Nonprofit Terms; Industry Terms: Not Available to Industry
Depositor comments: NM_005994,ENST00000240328 . The transcription factor ORF portion of this plasmid was synthesized by Genewiz. Please test multiple small colonies in case of plasmid recombination. To make this collection available in a timely manner, a portion of this collection was not fully sequenced by Addgene. If an Addgene verified full plasmid sequence is not available, please contact us prior to placing an order to request the full sequence.
How to cite: TFORF1972 was a gift from Feng Zhang (Addgene plasmid # 143987 ; http://n2t.net/addgene:143987 ; RRID:Addgene_143987)
