[The description below was written by a language model from this plasmid's Addgene catalogue record and pLannotate feature annotations shown in this document.]
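Description:
TFORF1972 is a lentiviral mammalian expression plasmid built on the pLX_TRC317 backbone and carrying the human transcription factor TBX2 as a synthesized open reading frame. It belongs to a large barcoded transcription factor ORF collection in which each construct has a unique 24-bp barcode, so that the overexpressed factor can be identified in pooled screens. In bacteria it is maintained through a high-copy ColE1/pUC-type origin with ampicillin resistance (AmpR under its own bla promoter). An f1 origin and remnants of a lac/lacZα cloning region flanked by T3 and T7 promoters are also present in the backbone. The depositor notes that the plasmid can recombine, which is a common concern with LTR-containing vectors.

The transfer cassette has a third-generation, self-inactivating layout. An RSV promoter drives a truncated HIV-1 5' LTR, followed by the Ψ packaging signal with a gag fragment, the RRE for Rev-dependent export of the genomic RNA, a cPPT/CTS element and a ΔU3 3' LTR, with an SV40 polyadenylation signal downstream. Within the proviral region, an SV40 early promoter/origin drives puromycin N-acetyltransferase for selection of transduced cells. A separate EF-1α promoter drives constitutive expression of the TBX2 coding sequence, and a WPRE downstream enhances transcript stability and expression. The feature table does not annotate the barcode itself, so its exact position is not stated; a short U6 promoter-like fragment between the ORF and the WPRE is probably a residual or primer-binding sequence rather than a functional Pol III promoter. The construct is used to make lentivirus for stable TBX2 overexpression, for example in directed differentiation screens.
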