Features (pLannotate 1.2.2; 31 found; start..end, strand, type, name):
      5..231     +  promoter       RSV promoter: Rous sarcoma virus enhancer/promoter
    232..412     +  LTR            5' LTR (truncated): truncated 5' long terminal repeat (LTR) from HIV-1
    459..584     +  misc_feature   HIV-1 Ψ: packaging signal of human immunodeficiency virus type 1
    568..931     +  CDS            HIV-1 gag (fragment): gag protein from human immunodeficiency virus 1; gag
   1077..1310    +  misc_feature   RRE: The Rev response element (RRE) of HIV-1 allows for Rev-dependent mRNA export from the nucleus to the cytoplasm.
   1687..1713    +  CDS            Rev (fragment): human immunodeficiency virus 1 (HIV-1) Rev protein; rev; enhances nuclear export of unspliced and incompletely spliced viral mRNAs
   1720..1743    +  promoter       SV40 promoter (fragment): SV40 early promoter
   1744..1815    +  promoter       SV40 promoter (fragment): SV40 enhancer and early promoter
   1839..1974    +  rep_origin     SV40 ori: SV40 origin of replication
   2020..2616    +  CDS            PuroR (fragment): puromycin N-acetyltransferase; pac from Streptomyces; confers resistance to puromycin
   2665..2782    +  misc_feature   cPPT/CTS: central polypurine tract and central termination sequence of HIV-1
   2847..2913    +  CDS            small t antigen (fragment): SV40 (simian virus 40) small t antigen
   2920..4098    +  promoter       EF-1α promoter: strong constitutive promoter for human elongation factor EF-1α
   4115..6250    +  CDS            TBX2: TBX2_HUMAN - Experimental evidence at protein level: Swiss-Prot protein existence level 1. Involved in the transcriptional regulation of genes required for mesoderm differentiation. Probably plays a role in limb pattern formation. Acts as a negative regulator of PML function in cellular senescence. May be required for cardiac atrioventricular canal formation. From Homo sapiens (Human).
   6266..6319    +  promoter       U6 promoter (fragment): RNA polymerase III promoter for human U6 snRNA
   6361..6949    +  misc_feature   WPRE: woodchuck hepatitis virus posttranscriptional regulatory element
   7000..7019    +  misc_feature   cPPT/CTS (fragment): central polypurine tract and central termination sequence of HIV-1
   7021..7254    +  LTR            3' LTR (ΔU3): self-inactivating 3' long terminal repeat (LTR) from HIV-1
   7332..7453    +  polyA_signal   SV40 poly(A) signal: SV40 polyadenylation signal
   7493..7628    +  rep_origin     SV40 ori: SV40 origin of replication
   7649..7667    -  promoter       T7 promoter: promoter for bacteriophage T7 RNA polymerase
   7675..7830    +  CDS            lacZα (fragment): LacZα fragment of β-galactosidase; lacZ fragment
   7835..8263    +  rep_origin     f1 ori (sequence partly withheld): f1 bacteriophage origin of replication; arrow indicates direction of (+) strand synthesis
   8316..8420    +  promoter       AmpR promoter: bla
   8421..9281    +  CDS            AmpR: β-lactamase; bla; confers resistance to ampicillin, carbenicillin, and related antibiotics
   9452..10040   +  rep_origin     ori: high-copy-number ColE1/pMB1/pBR322/pUC origin of replication
  10223..10315   +  CDS            lacI (fragment): lac repressor; lacI; The lac repressor binds to the lac operator to inhibit transcription in E. coli. This inhibition can be relieved by adding lactose or isopropyl-β-D-thiogalactopyranoside (IPTG).
  10328..10349   +  protein_bind   CAP binding site: CAP binding activates transcription in the presence of cAMP. E. coli catabolite activator protein
  10364..10394   +  promoter       lac promoter: promoter for the E. coli lac operon
  10402..10418   +  protein_bind   lac operator: The lac repressor binds to the lac operator to inhibit transcription in E. coli. This inhibition can be relieved by adding lactose or isopropyl-β-D-thiogalactopyranoside (IPTG). lac repressor encoded by lacI
  10463..10481   +  promoter       T3 promoter: promoter for bacteriophage T3 RNA polymerase
>Addgene plasmid #143987 | TFORF1972 | addgene full sequence | sequence record 400505 | Addgene NGS Result
TTAATGTAGTCTTATGCAATACTCTTGTAGTCTTGCAACATGGTAACGATGAGTTAGCAACATGCCTTAC
AAGGAGAGAAAAAGCACCGTGCATGCCGATTGGTGGAAGTAAGGTGGTACGATCGTGCCTTATTAGGAAG
GCAACAGACGGGTCTGACATGGATTGGACGAACCACTGAATTGCCGCATTGCAGAGATATTGTATTTAAG
TGCCTAGCTCGATACATAAACGGGTCTCTCTGGTTAGACCAGATCTGAGCCTGGGAGCTCTCTGGCTAAC
TAGGGAACCCACTGCTTAAGCCTCAATAAAGCTTGCCTTGAGTGCTTCAAGTAGTGTGTGCCCGTCTGTT
GTGTGACTCTGGTAACTAGAGATCCCTCAGACCCTTTTAGTCAGTGTGGAAAATCTCTAGCAGTGGCGCC
CGAACAGGGACTTGAAAGCGAAAGGGAAACCAGAGGAGCTCTCTCGACGCAGGACTCGGCTTGCTGAAGC
GCGCACGGCAAGAGGCGAGGGGCGGCGACTGGTGAGTACGCCAAAAATTTTGACTAGCGGAGGCTAGAAG
GAGAGAGATGGGTGCGAGAGCGTCAGTATTAAGCGGGGGAGAATTAGATCGCGATGGGAAAAAATTCGGT
TAAGGCCAGGGGGAAAGAAAAAATATAAATTAAAACATATAGTATGGGCAAGCAGGGAGCTAGAACGATT
CGCAGTTAATCCTGGCCTGTTAGAAACATCAGAAGGCTGTAGACAAATACTGGGACAGCTACAACCATCC
CTTCAGACAGGATCAGAAGAACTTAGATCATTATATAATACAGTAGCAACCCTCTATTGTGTGCATCAAA
GGATAGAGATAAAAGACACCAAGGAAGCTTTAGACAAGATAGAGGAAGAGCAAAACAAAAGTAAGACCAC
CGCACAGCAAGCGGCCGCTGATCTTCAGACCTGGAGGAGGAGATATGAGGGACAATTGGAGAAGTGAATT
ATATAAATATAAAGTAGTAAAAATTGAACCATTAGGAGTAGCACCCACCAAGGCAAAGAGAAGAGTGGTG
CAGAGAGAAAAAAGAGCAGTGGGAATAGGAGCTTTGTTCCTTGGGTTCTTGGGAGCAGCAGGAAGCACTA
TGGGCGCAGCGTCAATGACGCTGACGGTACAGGCCAGACAATTATTGTCTGGTATAGTGCAGCAGCAGAA
CAATTTGCTGAGGGCTATTGAGGCGCAACAGCATCTGTTGCAACTCACAGTCTGGGGCATCAAGCAGCTC
CAGGCAAGAATCCTGGCTGTGGAAAGATACCTAAAGGATCAACAGCTCCTGGGGATTTGGGGTTGCTCTG
GAAAACTCATTTGCACCACTGCTGTGCCTTGGAATGCTAGTTGGAGTAATAAATCTCTGGAACAGATTTG
GAATCACACGACCTGGATGGAGTGGGACAGAGAAATTAACAATTACACAAGCTTAATACACTCCTTAATT
GAAGAATCGCAAAACCAGCAAGAAAAGAATGAACAAGAATTATTGGAATTAGATAAATGGGCAAGTTTGT
GGAATTGGTTTAACATAACAAATTGGCTGTGGTATATAAAATTATTCATAATGATAGTAGGAGGCTTGGT
AGGTTTAAGAATAGTTTTTGCTGTACTTTCTATAGTGAATAGAGTTAGGCAGGGATATTCACCATTATCG
TTTCAGACCCACCTCCCAACCCCGAGGGGACCCATGCATTGCATCTCAATTAGTCAGCAACCAGGTGTGG
AAAGTCCCCAGGCTCCCCAGCAGGCAGAAGTATGCAAAGCATGCGTCTCAATTAGTCAGCAACCATAGTC
CCGCCCCTAACTCCGCCCATCCCGCCCCTAACTCCGCCCAGTTCCGCCCATTCTCCGCCCCATGGCTGAC
TAATTTTTTTTATTTATGCAGAGGCCGAGGCCGCCTCGGCCTCTGAGCTATTCCAGAAGTAGTGAGGAGG
CTTTTTTGGAGGCCTAGGCTTTTGCAAAAAGCTTTCTAGAGGTACCACCGGAGCTTACCATGACCGAGTA
CAAGCCCACGGTGCGCCTCGCCACCCGCGACGACGTCCCCAGGGCCGTACGCACCCTCGCCGCCGCGTTC
GCCGACTACCCCGCCACGCGCCACACCGTCGATCCGGACCGCCACATCGAGCGGGTCACCGAGCTGCAAG
AACTCTTCCTCACGCGCGTCGGGCTCGACATCGGCAAGGTGTGGGTCGCGGACGACGGCGCCGCCGTGGC
GGTCTGGACCACGCCGGAGAGCGTCGAAGCGGGGGCGGTGTTCGCCGAGATCGGCCCGCGCATGGCCGAG
TTGAGCGGTTCCCGGCTGGCCGCGCAGCAACAGATGGAAGGCCTCCTGGCGCCGCACCGGCCCAAGGAGC
CCGCGTGGTTCCTGGCCACCGTCGGCGTCTCGCCCGACCACCAGGGCAAGGGTCTGGGCAGCGCCGTCGT
GCTCCCCGGAGTGGAGGCGGCCGAGCGCGCCGGGGTGCCCGCCTTCCTGGAGACCTCCGCGCCCCGCAAC
CTCCCCTTCTACGAGCGGCTCGGCTTCACCGTCACCGCCGACGTCGAGGTGCCCGAAGGACCGCGCACCT
GGTGCATGACCCGCAAGCCCGGTGCCAGTTAACGAATTCTAGATCTTGAGACAAATGGCAGTATTCATCC
ACAATTTTAAAAGAAAAGGGGGGATTGGGGGGTACAGTGCAGGGGAAAGAATAGTAGACATAATAGCAAC
AGACATACAAACTAAAGAATTACAAAAACAAATTACAAAAATTCAAAATTTTCGGGTTTATTACAGGGAC
AGCAGAGATCCACTTTGGCGCCGGCTCGAGGCCTGCAGGTGCAAAGATGGATAAAGTTTTAAACAGAGAG
GAATCTTTGCAGCTAATGGACCTTCTAGGTCTTGAAAGGAGTGGGAATTGGCTCCGGTGCCCGTCAGTGG
GCAGAGCGCACATCGCCCACAGTCCCCGAGAAGTTGGGGGGAGGGGTCGGCAATTGAACCGGTGCCTAGA
GAAGGTGGCGCGGGGTAAACTGGGAAAGTGATGTCGTGTACTGGCTCCGCCTTTTTCCCGAGGGTGGGGG
AGAACCGTATATAAGTGCAGTAGTCGCCGTGAACGTTCTTTTTCGCAACGGGTTTGCCGCCAGAACACAG
GTAAGTGCCGTGTGTGGTTCCCGCGGGCCTGGCCTCTTTACGGGTTATGGCCCTTGCGTGCCTTGAATTA
CTTCCACCTGGCTGCAGTACGTGATTCTTGATCCCGAGCTTCGGGTTGGAAGTGGGTGGGAGAGTTCGAG
GCCTTGCGCTTAAGGAGCCCCTTCGCCTCGTGCTTGAGTTGAGGCCTGGCCTGGGCGCTGGGGCCGCCGC
GTGCGAATCTGGTGGCACCTTCGCGCCTGTCTCGCTGCTTTCGATAAGTCTCTAGCCATTTAAAATTTTT
GATGACCTGCTGCGACGCTTTTTTTCTGGCAAGATAGTCTTGTAAATGCGGGCCAAGATCTGCACACTGG
TATTTCGGTTTTTGGGGCCGCGGGCGGCGACGGGGCCCGTGCGTCCCAGCGCACATGTTCGGCGAGGCGG
GGCCTGCGAGCGCGGCCACCGAGAATCGGACGGGGGTAGTCTCAAGCTGGCCGGCCTGCTCTGGTGCCTG
GCCTCGCGCCGCCGTGTATCGCCCCGCCCTGGGCGGCAAGGCTGGCCCGGTCGGCACCAGTTGCGTGAGC
GGAAAGATGGCCGCTTCCCGGCCCTGCTGCAGGGAGCTCAAAATGGAGGACGCGGCGCTCGGGAGAGCGG
GCGGGTGAGTCACCCACACAAAGGAAAAGGGCCTTTCCGTCCTCAGCCGTCGCTTCATGTGACTCCACGG
AGTACCGGGCGCCGTCCAGGCACCTCGATTAGTTCTCGAGCTTTTGGAGTACGTCGTCTTTAGGTTGGGG
GGAGGGGTTTTATGCGATGGAGTTTCCCCACACTGAGTGGGTGGAGACTGAAGTTAGGCCAGCTTGGCAC
TTGATGTAATTCTCCTTGGAATTTGCCCTTTTTGAGTTTGGATCTTGGTTCATTCTCAAGCCTCAGACAG
TGGTTCAAAGTTTTTTTCTTCCATTTCAGGTGTCGTGAGGCTAGCACCGCCACCATGAGAGAGCCGGCGC
TGGCGGCCAGCGCCATGGCTTACCACCCGTTCCACGCGCCACGGCCCGCCGACTTCCCCATGTCCGCCTT
TCTGGCGGCGGCGCAGCCCTCCTTCTTCCCGGCACTCGCGCTGCCGCCCGGCGCGCTGGCCAAGCCGCTG
CCCGACCCGGGCCTGGCGGGGGCGGCGGCCGCGGCGGCGGCGGCGGCAGCAGCGGCCGAGGCGGGGCTGC
ACGTCTCGGCACTGGGCCCGCACCCGCCCGCCGCGCATCTGCGCTCCCTCAAGAGCCTGGAGCCCGAGGA
CGAGGTGGAGGACGACCCCAAGGTGACGCTGGAGGCCAAGGAGCTGTGGGACCAGTTCCACAAGCTAGGC
ACGGAGATGGTCATCACCAAGTCCGGGAGGCGGATGTTCCCCCCCTTCAAGGTGCGAGTCAGCGGCCTGG
ACAAGAAGGCCAAGTATATCCTGCTGATGGACATTGTAGCCGCTGACGATTGCCGCTATAAGTTCCACAA
CTCGCGCTGGATGGTGGCGGGCAAGGCCGACCCTGAGATGCCCAAACGCATGTACATCCACCCAGACAGC
CCAGCCACGGGGGAGCAGTGGATGGCTAAGCCTGTGGCCTTCCACAAGCTGAAGCTGACCAACAACATCT
CTGACAAGCACGGCTTCACCATCCTAAACTCCATGCACAAGTACCAGCCGCGCTTCCACATAGTGCGAGC
CAACGACATCCTGAAGCTGCCTTACAGCACCTTCCGCACCTACGTGTTCCCGGAGACCGACTTCATCGCC
GTCACTGCCTACCAGAATGACAAGATCACACAGCTGAAGATCGACAACAACCCGTTTGCCAAGGGCTTCC
GGGACACCGGGAACGGCCGGCGGGAGAAAAGGAAGCAGCTGACGCTGCCGTCTCTACGCTTGTACGAGGA
GCACTGCAAACCCGAGCGCGATGGCGCGGAGTCAGACGCCTCGTCGTGCGACCCTCCCCCCGCGCGGGAA
CCACCCACCTCCCCGGGCGCAGCGCCCAGTCCGCTGCGCCTGCACCGGGCCCGAGCTGAGGAGAAGTCGT
GCGCCGCGGACAGCGACCCGGAGCCTGAGCGGTTGAGCGAGGAGCGTGCGGGGGCGCCGCTAGGCCGCAG
CCCGGCTCCAGACAGCGCCAGCCCCACTCGCTTGACCGAACCCGAGCGCGCCCGGGAGCGGCGTAGTCCC
GAGAGGGGCAAGGAGCCGGCCGAGAGCGGCGGGGACGGCCCGTTCGGCCTGAGGAGCCTGGAGAAGGAGC
GCGCCGAAGCTCGGAGGAAGGACGAGGGGCGCAAGGAGGCGGCCGAGGGCAAGGAGCAGGGCCTGGCGCC
GCTGGTGGTGCAGACAGACAGTGCGTCCCCCCTGGGCGCCGGACACCTGCCCGGCCTGGCCTTTTCCAGC
CACTTGCACGGGCAGCAGTTCTTTGGGCCGCTGGGAGCCGGCCAGCCGCTCTTCCTGCACCCTGGACAGT
TCACCATGGGCCCTGGCGCCTTCTCCGCCATGGGCATGGGTCACCTACTGGCCTCGGTGGCAGGCGGCGG
CAACGGCGGAGGTGGCGGGCCTGGGACCGCCGCGGGGCTGGACGCAGGCGGGCTGGGTCCCGCGGCCAGC
GCAGCAAGCACCGCCGCGCCCTTCCCGTTCCACCTCTCCCAGCACATGCTGGCATCTCAGGGAATTCCAA
TGCCCACTTTCGGAGGCCTCTTCCCCTACCCCTACACCTACATGGCAGCAGCAGCCGCAGCCGCCTCGGC
TTTGCCCGCCACTAGTGCTGCAGCTGCCGCCGCCGCAGCCGCCGGCTCCCTCTCCCGGAGCCCCTTCCTG
GGCAGTGCCCGGCCCCGACTGCGTTTCAGCCCCTATCAGATCCCGGTCACCATCCCGCCTAGCACTAGCC
TCCTCACCACCGGGCTGGCCTCTGAGGGCTCCAAGGCCGCTGGTGGAAACAGCCGGGAGCCTAGCCCCCT
GCCCGAGCTGGCTCTCCGCAAAGTAGGGGCCCCATCCCGCGGTGCCCTGTCGCCCAGTGGCTCGGCCAAG
GAGGCGGCCAATGAACTGCAGAGCATCCAGAGACTGGTGAGTGGGCTGGAGAGCCAGCGAGCCCTCTCCC
CAGGCCGGGAGTCGCCCAAGTAGTAATGAACTAGTCCGTAACTTGAAAGTATTTCGATTTCTTGGCTTTA
TATATCTTGTGGAAAGGACGAGTGAATATAGCACCGCTGGTTTCGACGCGTTAAGTCGACAATCAACCTC
TGGATTACAAAATTTGTGAAAGATTGACTGGTATTCTTAACTATGTTGCTCCTTTTACGCTATGTGGATA
CGCTGCTTTAATGCCTTTGTATCATGCTATTGCTTCCCGTATGGCTTTCATTTTCTCCTCCTTGTATAAA
TCCTGGTTGCTGTCTCTTTATGAGGAGTTGTGGCCCGTTGTCAGGCAACGTGGCGTGGTGTGCACTGTGT
TTGCTGACGCAACCCCCACTGGTTGGGGCATTGCCACCACCTGTCAGCTCCTTTCCGGGACTTTCGCTTT
CCCCCTCCCTATTGCCACGGCGGAACTCATCGCCGCCTGCCTTGCCCGCTGCTGGACAGGGGCTCGGCTG
TTGGGCACTGACAATTCCGTGGTGTTGTCGGGGAAATCATCGTCCTTTCCTTGGCTGCTCGCCTGTGTTG
CCACCTGGATTCTGCGCGGGACGTCCTTCTGCTACGTCCCTTCGGCCCTCAATCCAGCGGACCTTCCTTC
CCGCGGCCTGCTGCCGGCTCTGCGGCCTCTTCCGCGTCTTCGCCTTCGCCCTCAGACGAGTCGGATCTCC
CTTTGGGCCGCCTCCCCGCGTCGACTTTAAGACCAATGACTTACAAGGCAGCTGTAGATCTTAGCCACTT
TTTAAAAGAAAAGGGGGGACTGGAAGGGCTAATTCACTCCCAACGAAGACAAGATCTGCTTTTTGCTTGT
ACTGGGTCTCTCTGGTTAGACCAGATCTGAGCCTGGGAGCTCTCTGGCTAACTAGGGAACCCACTGCTTA
AGCCTCAATAAAGCTTGCCTTGAGTGCTTCAAGTAGTGTGTGCCCGTCTGTTGTGTGACTCTGGTAACTA
GAGATCCCTCAGACCCTTTTAGTCAGTGTGGAAAATCTCTAGCAGTACGTATAGTAGTTCATGTCATCTT
ATTATTCAGTATTTATAACTTGCAAAGAAATGAATATCAGAGAGTGAGAGGAACTTGTTTATTGCAGCTT
ATAATGGTTACAAATAAAGCAATAGCATCACAAATTTCACAAATAAAGCATTTTTTTCACTGCATTCTAG
TTGTGGTTTGTCCAAACTCATCAATGTATCTTATCATGTCTGGCTCTAGCTATCCCGCCCCTAACTCCGC
CCATCCCGCCCCTAACTCCGCCCAGTTCCGCCCATTCTCCGCCCCATGGCTGACTAATTTTTTTTATTTA
TGCAGAGGCCGAGGCCGCCTCGGCCTCTGAGCTATTCCAGAAGTAGTGAGGAGGCTTTTTTGGAGGCCTA
GGGACGTACCCAATTCGCCCTATAGTGAGTCGTATTACGCGCGCTCACTGGCCGTCGTTTTACAACGTCG
TGACTGGGAAAACCCTGGCGTTACCCAACTTAATCGCCTTGCAGCACATCCCCCTTTCGCCAGCTGGCGT
AATAGCGAAGAGGCCCGCACCGATCGCCCTTCCCAACAGTTGCGCAGCCTGAATGGCGAATGGG
[124 nt withheld, positions 7835-7958]
C
[91 nt withheld, positions 7960-8050]
A
[49 nt withheld, positions 8052-8100]
CCTTTGACGTTGGAGTCCACGTTCTTT
[37 nt withheld, positions 8128-8164]
ACCCTATCTCGGTCTATTCTTTTGATTTATAAGGGATTTTGCCGATTTCGGCCTATTGGTTAAAAAATGA
GCTGATTTAACAAAAATTTAACGCGAATTTTAACAAAATATTAACGCTTACAATTTAGGTGGCACTTTTC
GGGGAAATGTGCGCGGAACCCCTATTTGTTTATTTTTCTAAATACATTCAAATATGTATCCGCTCATGAG
ACAATAACCCTGATAAATGCTTCAATAATATTGAAAAAGGAAGAGTATGAGTATTCAACATTTCCGTGTC
GCCCTTATTCCCTTTTTTGCGGCATTTTGCCTTCCTGTTTTTGCTCACCCAGAAACGCTGGTGAAAGTAA
AAGATGCTGAAGATCAGTTGGGTGCACGAGTGGGTTACATCGAACTGGATCTCAACAGCGGTAAGATCCT
TGAGAGTTTTCGCCCCGAAGAACGTTTTCCAATGATGAGCACTTTTAAAGTTCTGCTATGTGGCGCGGTA
TTATCCCGTATTGACGCCGGGCAAGAGCAACTCGGTCGCCGCATACACTATTCTCAGAATGACTTGGTTG
AGTACTCACCAGTCACAGAAAAGCATCTTACGGATGGCATGACAGTAAGAGAATTATGCAGTGCTGCCAT
AACCATGAGTGATAACACTGCGGCCAACTTACTTCTGACAACGATCGGAGGACCGAAGGAGCTAACCGCT
TTTTTGCACAACATGGGGGATCATGTAACTCGCCTTGATCGTTGGGAACCGGAGCTGAATGAAGCCATAC
CAAACGACGAGCGTGACACCACGATGCCTGTAGCAATGGCAACAACGTTGCGCAAACTATTAACTGGCGA
ACTACTTACTCTAGCTTCCCGGCAACAATTAATAGACTGGATGGAGGCGGATAAAGTTGCAGGACCACTT
CTGCGCTCGGCCCTTCCGGCTGGCTGGTTTATTGCTGATAAATCTGGAGCCGGTGAGCGTGGGTCTCGCG
GTATCATTGCAGCACTGGGGCCAGATGGTAAGCCCTCCCGTATCGTAGTTATCTACACGACGGGGAGTCA
GGCAACTATGGATGAACGAAATAGACAGATCGCTGAGATAGGTGCCTCACTGATTAAGCATTGGTAACTG
TCAGACCAAGTTTACTCATATATACTTTAGATTGATTTAAAACTTCATTTTTAATTTAAAAGGATCTAGG
TGAAGATCCTTTTTGATAATCTCATGACCAAAATCCCTTAACGTGAGTTTTCGTTCCACTGAGCGTCAGA
CCCCGTAGAAAAGATCAAAGGATCTTCTTGAGATCCTTTTTTTCTGCGCGTAATCTGCTGCTTGCAAACA
AAAAAACCACCGCTACCAGCGGTGGTTTGTTTGCCGGATCAAGAGCTACCAACTCTTTTTCCGAAGGTAA
CTGGCTTCAGCAGAGCGCAGATACCAAATACTGTTCTTCTAGTGTAGCCGTAGTTAGGCCACCACTTCAA
GAACTCTGTAGCACCGCCTACATACCTCGCTCTGCTAATCCTGTTACCAGTGGCTGCTGCCAGTGGCGAT
AAGTCGTGTCTTACCGGGTTGGACTCAAGACGATAGTTACCGGATAAGGCGCAGCGGTCGGGCTGAACGG
GGGGTTCGTGCACACAGCCCAGCTTGGAGCGAACGACCTACACCGAACTGAGATACCTACAGCGTGAGCT
ATGAGAAAGCGCCACGCTTCCCGAAGGGAGAAAGGCGGACAGGTATCCGGTAAGCGGCAGGGTCGGAACA
GGAGAGCGCACGAGGGAGCTTCCAGGGGGAAACGCCTGGTATCTTTATAGTCCTGTCGGGTTTCGCCACC
TCTGACTTGAGCGTCGATTTTTGTGATGCTCGTCAGGGGGGCGGAGCCTATGGAAAAACGCCAGCAACGC
GGCCTTTTTACGGTTCCTGGCCTTTTGCTGGCCTTTTGCTCACATGTTCTTTCCTGCGTTATCCCCTGAT
TCTGTGGATAACCGTATTACCGCCTTTGAGTGAGCTGATACCGCTCGCCGCAGCCGAACGACCGAGCGCA
GCGAGTCAGTGAGCGAGGAAGCGGAAGAGCGCCCAATACGCAAACCGCCTCTCCCCGCGCGTTGGCCGAT
TCATTAATGCAGCTGGCACGACAGGTTTCCCGACTGGAAAGCGGGCAGTGAGCGCAACGCAATTAATGTG
AGTTAGCTCACTCATTAGGCACCCCAGGCTTTACACTTTATGCTTCCGGCTCGTATGTTGTGTGGAATTG
TGAGCGGATAACAATTTCACACAGGAAACAGCTATGACCATGATTACGCCAAGCGCGCAATTAACCCTCA
CTAAAGGGAACAAAAGCTGGAGCTGCAAGC
