>Addgene plasmid #143987 | TFORF1972 | depositor partial sequence | sequence record 284085 | Insert
ACCGCCACCATGAGAGAGCCGGCGCTGGCGGCCAGCGCCATGGCTTACCACCCGTTCCACGCGCCACGGC
CCGCCGACTTCCCCATGTCCGCCTTTCTGGCGGCGGCGCAGCCCTCCTTCTTCCCGGCACTCGCGCTGCC
GCCCGGCGCGCTGGCCAAGCCGCTGCCCGACCCGGGCCTGGCGGGGGCGGCGGCCGCGGCGGCGGCGGCG
GCAGCAGCGGCCGAGGCGGGGCTGCACGTCTCGGCACTGGGCCCGCACCCGCCCGCCGCGCATCTGCGCT
CCCTCAAGAGCCTGGAGCCCGAGGACGAGGTGGAGGACGACCCCAAGGTGACGCTGGAGGCCAAGGAGCT
GTGGGACCAGTTCCACAAGCTAGGCACGGAGATGGTCATCACCAAGTCCGGGAGGCGGATGTTCCCCCCC
TTCAAGGTGCGAGTCAGCGGCCTGGACAAGAAGGCCAAGTATATCCTGCTGATGGACATTGTAGCCGCTG
ACGATTGCCGCTATAAGTTCCACAACTCGCGCTGGATGGTGGCGGGCAAGGCCGACCCTGAGATGCCCAA
ACGCATGTACATCCACCCAGACAGCCCAGCCACGGGGGAGCAGTGGATGGCTAAGCCTGTGGCCTTCCAC
AAGCTGAAGCTGACCAACAACATCTCTGACAAGCACGGCTTCACCATCCTAAACTCCATGCACAAGTACC
AGCCGCGCTTCCACATAGTGCGAGCCAACGACATCCTGAAGCTGCCTTACAGCACCTTCCGCACCTACGT
GTTCCCGGAGACCGACTTCATCGCCGTCACTGCCTACCAGAATGACAAGATCACACAGCTGAAGATCGAC
AACAACCCGTTTGCCAAGGGCTTCCGGGACACCGGGAACGGCCGGCGGGAGAAAAGGAAGCAGCTGACGC
TGCCGTCTCTACGCTTGTACGAGGAGCACTGCAAACCCGAGCGCGATGGCGCGGAGTCAGACGCCTCGTC
GTGCGACCCTCCCCCCGCGCGGGAACCACCCACCTCCCCGGGCGCAGCGCCCAGTCCGCTGCGCCTGCAC
CGGGCCCGAGCTGAGGAGAAGTCGTGCGCCGCGGACAGCGACCCGGAGCCTGAGCGGTTGAGCGAGGAGC
GTGCGGGGGCGCCGCTAGGCCGCAGCCCGGCTCCAGACAGCGCCAGCCCCACTCGCTTGACCGAACCCGA
GCGCGCCCGGGAGCGGCGTAGTCCCGAGAGGGGCAAGGAGCCGGCCGAGAGCGGCGGGGACGGCCCGTTC
GGCCTGAGGAGCCTGGAGAAGGAGCGCGCCGAAGCTCGGAGGAAGGACGAGGGGCGCAAGGAGGCGGCCG
AGGGCAAGGAGCAGGGCCTGGCGCCGCTGGTGGTGCAGACAGACAGTGCGTCCCCCCTGGGCGCCGGACA
CCTGCCCGGCCTGGCCTTTTCCAGCCACTTGCACGGGCAGCAGTTCTTTGGGCCGCTGGGAGCCGGCCAG
CCGCTCTTCCTGCACCCTGGACAGTTCACCATGGGCCCTGGCGCCTTCTCCGCCATGGGCATGGGTCACC
TACTGGCCTCGGTGGCAGGCGGCGGCAACGGCGGAGGTGGCGGGCCTGGGACCGCCGCGGGGCTGGACGC
AGGCGGGCTGGGTCCCGCGGCCAGCGCAGCAAGCACCGCCGCGCCCTTCCCGTTCCACCTCTCCCAGCAC
ATGCTGGCATCTCAGGGAATTCCAATGCCCACTTTCGGAGGCCTCTTCCCCTACCCCTACACCTACATGG
CAGCAGCAGCCGCAGCCGCCTCGGCTTTGCCCGCCACTAGTGCTGCAGCTGCCGCCGCCGCAGCCGCCGG
CTCCCTCTCCCGGAGCCCCTTCCTGGGCAGTGCCCGGCCCCGACTGCGTTTCAGCCCCTATCAGATCCCG
GTCACCATCCCGCCTAGCACTAGCCTCCTCACCACCGGGCTGGCCTCTGAGGGCTCCAAGGCCGCTGGTG
GAAACAGCCGGGAGCCTAGCCCCCTGCCCGAGCTGGCTCTCCGCAAAGTAGGGGCCCCATCCCGCGGTGC
CCTGTCGCCCAGTGGCTCGGCCAAGGAGGCGGCCAATGAACTGCAGAGCATCCAGAGACTGGTGAGTGGG
CTGGAGAGCCAGCGAGCCCTCTCCCCAGGCCGGGAGTCGCCCAAGTAGTAATGAACTAGTCCGTAACTTG
AAAGTATTTCGATTTCTTGGCTTTATATATCTTGTGGAAAGGACGAGTGAATATAGCACCGCTGGTTTCG
