>Addgene plasmid #143987 | TFORF1972 | depositor partial sequence | sequence record 284086 | Barcode
GTGAATATAGCACCGCTGGTTTCG
